Addgene plasmid #173759: pET-Sac-Aβ(M1-42/C18C33)
Purpose: Expresses the AβC18C33 peptide.
Depositing lab: James Nowick. Depositing organization: University of California, Irvine. Publication: A Disulfide-Stabilized Abeta that Forms Dimers but Does Not Form Fibrils. Zhang S, Yoo S, Snyder DT, Katz BB, Henrickson A, Demeler B, Wysocki VH, Kreutzer AG, Nowick JS. Biochemistry. 2022 Feb 15;61(4):252-264. doi: 10.1021/acs.biochem.1c00739. Epub 2022 Jan 26. PubMed 35080857.
Backbone
  Vector backbone: pET vector
  Backbone size w/o insert (bp): 4700
  Modifications to backbone: Vector is a modified pET vector. Restriction digest sites for Abeta gene are Nde1 (5') and Sac1 (3')
  Vector type: Bacterial Expression
Growth in bacteria
  Bacterial resistance: Ampicillin, 100 μg/mL
  Growth temperature: 37°C
  Growth strain: DH5alpha
  Copy number: Low Copy
Gene/Insert
  Gene/Insert name: Aβ(M1-42/C18C33)
  Species: H. sapiens (human)
  Insert size (bp): 156
  Mutation: changed valine 18 to cysteine; changed glycine 33 to cysteine.
  Entrez Gene: APP (a.k.a. AAA, ABETA, ABPP, AD1, APPI, CTFgamma, CVAP, PN-II, PN2, alpha-sAPP, preA4)
  Promoter: T7
  Cloning method: Restriction Enzyme; 5′ cloning site Nde1 (not destroyed); 3′ cloning site Sac1 (not destroyed)
  Sequencing primers: 5′ 5'- ATG GAC GCT GAA TTC CGT CAC GAC TCT GGT TAC GAA GTT CAC CAC CAG AAG CTG TGC -3'; 3′ 5'- GTG GGT TCT AAC AAG GGT GCT ATC ATC TGC CTG ATG GTT GGT GGC GTT GTG ATC GCT -3'
Terms and licenses: Academic/Nonprofit Terms; Industry Terms: Not Available to Industry
How to cite: pET-Sac-Aβ(M1-42/C18C33) was a gift from James Nowick (Addgene plasmid # 173759 ; http://n2t.net/addgene:173759 ; RRID:Addgene_173759)
