[The description below was written by a language model from this plasmid's Addgene catalogue record and pLannotate feature annotations shown in this document.]
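Description:
pET-Sac-Aβ(M1-42/C18C33) is a bacterial expression plasmid built on a modified pET backbone for producing a double-cysteine variant of the human amyloid-β 1-42 peptide in E. coli. The sequenced record is about 4.7 kb and carries a ColE1/pMB1-type origin together with the pBR322 bom region and the rop gene. Rop restrains copy number, consistent with the catalogue's low-copy designation. Selection is by ampicillin, through a β-lactamase gene driven by its own promoter. The feature table also shows two fragments of the tetracycline efflux gene and the tet promoter flanking the expression cassette. These appear to be remnants of the pBR322-derived backbone interrupted by the cassette, not a functional marker.

The payload is a short open reading frame derived from human APP, cloned between NdeI and SacI sites that are both retained. It encodes Aβ with an added N-terminal methionine (the "M1-42" form) and two substitutions, valine 18 to cysteine and glycine 33 to cysteine. The automated annotation matches this region to a feline APP entry, which reflects sequence conservation rather than the stated human origin. Transcription is driven by a T7 promoter, with the phage T7 gene 10 ribosome binding site upstream and a T7 terminator downstream, so expression requires a host supplying T7 RNA polymerase. A small fragment annotated as a gene 10B-derived solubility tag lies after the insert and is probably residual vector sequence; the record does not indicate that it is fused to the peptide, and no purification tag is listed. According to the associated publication title, the two cysteines provide a disulfide-stabilized Aβ that forms dimers but not fibrils, making the plasmid a source of recombinant peptide for studying Aβ oligomer assembly.
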