Features (pLannotate 1.2.2; 14 found; start..end, strand, type, name):
      1..589     +  rep_origin     ori: high-copy-number ColE1/pMB1/pBR322/pUC origin of replication
    775..914     -  misc_feature   bom: basis of mobility region from pBR322
   1016..1207    -  CDS            rop: Rop protein, which maintains plasmids at low copy number; rop
   1224..1604    +  CDS            YPB1_ECOLX: Protein predicted: Swiss-Prot protein existence level 4. From Escherichia coli.
   1846..2746    -  CDS            TcR (fragment): tetracycline efflux protein; tet; confers resistance to tetracycline
   2768..2786    +  promoter       T7 promoter: promoter for bacteriophage T7 RNA polymerase
   2818..2840    +  RBS            RBS: efficient ribosome binding site from bacteriophage T7 gene 10 (Olins and Rangwala, 1989)
   2851..2970    +  CDS            APP: A4_FELCA - Experimental evidence at protein level: Swiss-Prot protein existence level 1. Functions as a cell surface receptor and performs physiological functions on the surface of neurons relevant to neurite growth, neuronal adhesion and axonogenesis. Interaction between APP molecules on neighboring cells promotes synaptogenesis. Involved in cell mobility and transcription regulation through protein-protein interactions (By similarity). Can promote transcription activation through binding to APBB1-KAT5 and inhibit Notch signaling through interaction with Numb (By similarity). Couples to apopt
   2995..3044    +  CDS            SET1 (fragment): solubility-enhancement tag derived from T7 phage gene 10B
   3052..3099    +  terminator     T7 terminator: transcription terminator for bacteriophage T7 RNA polymerase
   3125..3417    -  CDS            TcR (fragment): tetracycline efflux protein; tet; confers resistance to tetracycline
   3465..3493    -  promoter       tet promoter: E. coli promoter for tetracycline efflux protein gene
   3606..3710    +  promoter       AmpR promoter: bla
   3711..4571    +  CDS            AmpR: β-lactamase; bla; confers resistance to ampicillin, carbenicillin, and related antibiotics
>Addgene plasmid #173759 | pET-Sac-Aβ(M1-42/C18C33) | addgene full sequence | sequence record 341204 | Addgene NGS Result
TTGAGATCCTTTTTTTCTGCGCGTAATCTGCTGCTTGCAAACAAAAAAACCACCGCTACCAGCGGTGGTT
TGTTTGCCGGATCAAGAGCTACCAACTCTTTTTCCGAAGGTAACTGGCTTCAGCAGAGCGCAGATACCAA
ATACTGTCCTTCTAGTGTAGCCGTAGTTAGGCCACCACTTCAAGAACTCTGTAGCACCGCCTACATACCT
CGCTCTGCTAATCCTGTTACCAGTGGCTGCTGCCAGTGGCGATAAGTCGTGTCTTACCGGGTTGGACTCA
AGACGATAGTTACCGGATAAGGCGCAGCGGTCGGGCTGAACGGGGGGTTCGTGCACACAGCCCAGCTTGG
AGCGAACGACCTACACCGAACTGAGATACCTACAGCGTGAGCTATGAGAAAGCGCCACGCTTCCCGAAGG
GAGAAAGGCGGACAGGTATCCGGTAAGCGGCAGGGTCGGAACAGGAGAGCGCACGAGGGAGCTTCCAGGG
GGAAACGCCTGGTATCTTTATAGTCCTGTCGGGTTTCGCCACCTCTGACTTGAGCGTCGATTTTTGTGAT
GCTCGTCAGGGGGGCGGAGCCTATGGAAAAACGCCAGCAACGCGGCCTTTTTACGGTTCCTGGCCTTTTG
CTGGCCTTTTGCTCACATGTTCTTTCCTGCGTTATCCCCTGATTCTGTGGATAACCGTATTACCGCCTTT
GAGTGAGCTGATACCGCTCGCCGCAGCCGAACGACCGAGCGCAGCGAGTCAGTGAGCGAGGAAGCGGAAG
AGCGCCTGATGCGGTATTTTCTCCTTACGCATCTGTGCGGTATTTCACACCGCAATGGTGCACTCTCAGT
ACAATCTGCTCTGATGCCGCATAGTTAAGCCAGTATACACTCCGCTATCGCTACGTGACTGGGTCATGGC
TGCGCCCCGACACCCGCCAACACCCGCTGACGCGCCCTGACGGGCTTGTCTGCTCCCGGCATCCGCTTAC
AGACAAGCTGTGACCGTCTCCGGGAGCTGCATGTGTCAGAGGTTTTCACCGTCATCACCGAAACGCGCGA
GGCAGCTGCGGTAAAGCTCATCAGCGTGGTCGTGAAGCGATTCACAGATGTCTGCCTGTTCATCCGCGTC
CAGCTCGTTGAGTTTCTCCAGAAGCGTTAATGTCTGGCTTCTGATAAAGCGGGCCATGTTAAGGGCGGTT
TTTTCCTGTTTGGTCACTGATGCCTCCGTGTAAGGGGGATTTCTGTTCATGGGGGTAATGATACCGATGA
AACGAGAGAGGATGCTCACGATACGGGTTACTGATGATGAACATGCCCGGTTACTGGAACGTTGTGAGGG
TAAACAACTGGCGGTATGGATGCGGCGGGACCAGAGAAAAATCACTCAGGGTCAATGCCAGCGCTTCGTT
AATACAGATGTAGGTGTTCCACAGGGTAGCCAGCAGCATCCTGCGATGCAGATCCGGAACATAATGGTGC
AGGGCGCTGACTTCCGCGTTTCCAGACTTTACGAAACACGGAAACCGAAGACCATTCATGTTGTTGCTCA
GGTCGCAGACGTTTTGCAGCAGCAGTCGCTTCACGTTCGCTCGCGTATCGGTGATTCATTCTGCTAACCA
GTAAGGCAACCCCGCCAGCCTAGCCGGGTCCTCAACGACAGGAGCACGATCATGCGCACCCGTGGCCAGG
ACCCAACGCTGCCCGAGATGCGCCGCGTGCGGCTGCTGGAGATGGCGGACGCGATGGATATGTTCTGCCA
AGGGTTGGTTTGCGCATTCACAGTTCTCCGCAAGAATTGATTGGCTCCAATTCTTGGAGTGGTGAATCCG
TTAGCGAGGTGCCGCCGGCTTCCATTCAGGTCGAGGTGGCCCGGCTCCATGCACCGCGACGCAACGCGGG
GAGGCAGACAAGGTATAGGGCGGCGCCTACAATCCATGCCAACCCGTTCCATGTGCTCGCCGAGGCGGCA
TAAATCGCCGTGACGATCAGCGGTCCAATGATCGAAGTTAGGCTGGTAAGAGCCGCGAGCGATCCTTGAA
GCTGTCCCTGATGGTCGTCATCTACCTGCCTGGACAGCATGGCCTGCAACGCGGGCATCCCGATGCCGCC
GGAAGCGAGAAGAATCATAATGGGGAAGGCCATCCAGCCTCGCGTCGCGAACGCCAGCAAGACGTAGCCC
AGCGCGTCGGCCGCCATGCCGGCGATAATGGCCTGCTTCTCGCCGAAACGTTTGGTGGCGGGACCAGTGA
CGAAGGCTTGAGCGAGGGCGTGCAAGATTCCGAATACCGCAAGCGACAGGCCGATCATCGTCGCGCTCCA
GCGAAAGCGGTCCTCGCCGAAAATGACCCAGAGCGCTGCCGGCACCTGTCCTACGAGTTGCATGATAAAG
AAGACAGTCATAAGTGCGGCGACGATAGTCATGCCCCGCGCCCACCGGAAGGAGCTGACTGGGTTGAAGG
CTCTCAAGGGCATCGGTCGACGCTCTCCCTTATGCGACTCCTGCATTAGGAAGCAGCCCAGTAGTAGGTT
GAGGCCGTTGAGCACCGCCGCCGCAAGGAATGGTGCATGCAAGGAGATGGCGCCCAACAGTCCCCCGGCC
ACGGGGCCTGCCACCATACCCACGCCGAAACAAGCGCTCATGAGCCCGAAGTGGCGAGCCCGATCTTCCC
CATCGGTGATGTCGGCGATATAGGCGCCAGCAACCGCACCTGTGGCGCCGGTGATGCCGGCCACGATGCG
TCCGGCGTAGAGGATCGAGATCTCGATCCCGCGAAATTAATACGACTCACTATAGGGAGACCACAACGGT
TTCCCTCTAGAAATAATTTTGTTTAACTTTAAGAAGGAGATATACATATGGACGCTGAATTCCGTCACGA
CTCTGGTTACGAAGTTCACCACCAGAAGCTGTGCTTCTTCGCTGAAGACGTGGGTTCTAACAAGGGTGCT
ATCATCTGCCTGATGGTTGGTGGCGTTGTGATCGCTTAATAGGAGCTCGATCCGGCTGCTAACAAAGCCC
GAAAGGAAGCTGAGTTGGCTGCTGCCACCGCTGAGCAATAACTAGCATAACCCCTTGGGGCCTCTAAACG
GGTCTTGAGGGGTTTTTTGCTGAAAGGAGGAACTATATCCGGATATCCACAGGACGGGTGTGGTCGCCAT
GATCGCGTAGTCGATAGTGGCTCCAAGTAGCGAAGCGAGCAGGACTGGGCGGCGGCCAAAGCGGTCGGAC
AGTGCTCCGAGAACGGGTGCGCATAGAAATTGCATCAACGCATATAGCGCTAGCAGCACGCCATAGTGAC
TGGCGATGCTGTCGGAATGGACGATATCCCGCAAGAGGCCCGGCAGTACCGGCATAACCAAGCCTATGCC
TACAGCATCCAGGGTGACGGTGCCGAGGATGACGATGAGCGCATTGTTAGATTTCATACACGGTGCCTGA
CTGCGTTAGCAATTTAACTGTGATAAACTACCGCATTAAAGCTTATCGATGATAAGCTGTCAAACATGAG
AATTCTTGAAGACGAAAGGGCCTCGTGATACGCCTATTTTTATAGGTTAATGTCATGATAATAATGGTTT
CTTAGACGTCAGGTGGCACTTTTCGGGGAAATGTGCGCGGAACCCCTATTTGTTTATTTTTCTAAATACA
TTCAAATATGTATCCGCTCATGAGACAATAACCCTGATAAATGCTTCAATAATATTGAAAAAGGAAGAGT
ATGAGTATTCAACATTTCCGTGTCGCCCTTATTCCCTTTTTTGCGGCATTTTGCCTTCCTGTTTTTGCTC
ACCCAGAAACGCTGGTGAAAGTAAAAGATGCTGAAGATCAGTTGGGTGCACGAGTGGGTTACATCGAACT
GGATCTCAACAGCGGTAAGATCCTTGAGAGTTTTCGCCCCGAAGAACGTTTTCCAATGATGAGCACTTTT
AAAGTTCTGCTATGTGGCGCGGTATTATCCCGTGTTGACGCCGGGCAAGAGCAACTCGGTCGCCGCATAC
ACTATTCTCAGAATGACTTGGTTGAGTACTCACCAGTCACAGAAAAGCATCTTACGGATGGCATGACAGT
AAGAGAATTATGCAGTGCTGCCATAACCATGAGTGATAACACTGCGGCCAACTTACTTCTGACAACGATC
GGAGGACCGAAGGAGCTAACCGCTTTTTTGCACAACATGGGGGATCATGTAACTCGCCTTGATCGTTGGG
AACCGGAGCTGAATGAAGCCATACCAAACGACGAGCGTGACACCACGATGCCTGCAGCAATGGCAACAAC
GTTGCGCAAACTATTAACTGGCGAACTACTTACTCTAGCTTCCCGGCAACAATTAATAGACTGGATGGAG
GCGGATAAAGTTGCAGGACCACTTCTGCGCTCGGCCCTTCCGGCTGGCTGGTTTATTGCTGATAAATCTG
GAGCCGGTGAGCGTGGGTCTCGCGGTATCATTGCAGCACTGGGGCCAGATGGTAAGCCCTCCCGTATCGT
AGTTATCTACACGACGGGGAGTCAGGCAACTATGGATGAACGAAATAGACAGATCGCTGAGATAGGTGCC
TCACTGATTAAGCATTGGTAACTGTCAGACCAAGTTTACTCATATATACTTTAGATTGATTTAAAACTTC
ATTTTTAATTTAAAAGGATCTAGGTGAAGATCCTTTTTGATAATCTCATGACCAAAATCCCTTAACGTGA
GTTTTCGTTCCACTGAGCGTCAGACCCCGTAGAAAAGATCAAAGGATCTTC
